Addgene plasmid #131717: p3xFLAG CMV14 / BRAF-D594A
Purpose: Mammalian Expression of Flag tagged BRAF
Depositing lab: Jacques De Grève. Depositing organization: Vrije Universiteit Brussel. Publication: Non-V600 BRAF mutations recurrently found in lung cancer predict sensitivity to the combination of Trametinib and Dabrafenib. Noeparast A, Teugels E, Giron P, Verschelden G, De Brakeleer S, Decoster L, De Greve J. Oncotarget. 2016 Aug 26;8(36):60094-60108. doi: 10.18632/oncotarget.11635. eCollection 2017 Sep 1. PubMed 28947956.
Backbone
  Vector backbone: p3xFLAG-CMV-14
  Backbone manufacturer: Sigma-Aldrich
  Backbone size w/o insert (bp): 6310
  Vector type: Mammalian Expression
  Selectable markers: Neomycin (select with G418)
Growth in bacteria
  Bacterial resistance: Ampicillin, 100 μg/mL
  Growth temperature: 37°C
  Growth strain: DH5alpha
  Copy number: Unknown
Gene/Insert
  Gene/Insert name: BRAF (alt names: B-RAF; ENSG00000157764)
  Species: H. sapiens (human)
  Insert size (bp): 2301
  Mutation: D594A
  Entrez Gene: BRAF (a.k.a. B-RAF1, B-raf, BRAF-1, BRAF1, NS7, RAFB1)
  Promoter: CMV
  Tag / fusion protein: 3xFLAG (C terminal on backbone)
  Cloning method: Restriction Enzyme; 5′ cloning site Unknown (unknown if destroyed); 3′ cloning site Unknown (unknown if destroyed)
Terms and licenses: Academic/Nonprofit Terms; Industry Terms: Not Available to Industry
Depositor comments: Please also see https://www.ncbi.nlm.nih.gov/pubmed/29662630.
How to cite: p3xFLAG CMV14 / BRAF-D594A was a gift from Jacques De Grève (Addgene plasmid # 131717 ; http://n2t.net/addgene:131717 ; RRID:Addgene_131717)
