[The description below was written by a language model from this plasmid's Addgene catalogue record and pLannotate feature annotations shown in this document.]
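Description:
p3xFLAG CMV14 / BRAF-D594A is a mammalian expression plasmid built on the commercial p3xFLAG-CMV-14 backbone and carrying human BRAF with the D594A substitution. The sequenced construct is about 8.6 kb. The BRAF coding sequence (roughly 2.3 kb) sits directly downstream of the human cytomegalovirus immediate-early enhancer and promoter. It is followed by a backbone-encoded 3xFLAG epitope, which the record lists as a C-terminal fusion, so the kinase should be detectable or immunoprecipitable with anti-FLAG antibodies. A human growth hormone polyadenylation signal terminates this transcription unit. The restriction sites used for cloning are not recorded.

A second cassette places the neomycin phosphotransferase gene under the SV40 enhancer/early promoter, with an SV40 poly(A) signal downstream. This allows G418 selection of stably transfected mammalian cells. The annotation also picks up the adjacent ble gene and a str fragment, consistent with the Tn5-derived segment from which neo is commonly taken; these are not listed as selectable markers in the record. In E. coli the plasmid replicates from a high-copy ColE1/pUC-type origin and is selected with ampicillin via β-lactamase. An f1 origin is also present, along with short residual fragments of lac, T7 and other elements that appear to be backbone remnants.

The stated purpose is mammalian expression of FLAG-tagged BRAF. The associated publication concerns non-V600 BRAF mutations found in lung cancer and their sensitivity to combined trametinib and dabrafenib, so this plasmid likely serves to express one such mutant in cultured cells.
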