Features (pLannotate 1.2.2; 22 found; start..end, strand, type, name):
      1..380     +  enhancer       CMV enhancer: human cytomegalovirus immediate early enhancer
    382..581     +  promoter       CMV promoter: human cytomegalovirus (CMV) immediate early promoter
    621..2918    +  CDS            BRAF: BRAF_HUMAN - Also known as BRAF1, RAFB1. Experimental evidence at protein level: Swiss-Prot protein existence level 1. Protein kinase involved in the transduction of mitogenic signals from the cell membrane to the nucleus (Probable). Phosphorylates MAP2K1, and thereby activates the MAP kinase signal transduction pathway (PubMed:21441910, PubMed:29433126). May play a role in the postsynaptic responses of hippocampal neurons (PubMed:1508179). From Homo sapiens (Human).
   2937..3002    +  CDS            3xFLAG: three tandem FLAG® epitope tags, followed by an enterokinase cleavage site
   3013..3635    +  polyA_signal   hGH poly(A) signal: human growth hormone polyadenylation signal
   3664..3977    +  promoter       SV40 promoter: SV40 enhancer and early promoter
   4028..4819    +  CDS            neo: KKA2_KLEPN - Also known as kan, nptII. Experimental evidence at protein level: Swiss-Prot protein existence level 1. Resistance to kanamycin, neomycin, paromomycin, ribostamycin, butirosin and gentamicin B. From Klebsiella pneumoniae.
   4843..5220    +  CDS            ble: BLE_KLEPN - Experimental evidence at protein level: Swiss-Prot protein existence level 1. Binding protein with a strong affinity to the bleomycin family of antibiotics. Binds to CL990; an antimitotic-antibiotic compound. From Klebsiella pneumoniae.
   5262..5321    +  CDS            str (fragment): STR_KLEPN - Protein inferred from homology: Swiss-Prot protein existence level 3. The aminoglycoside phosphotransferases achieve inactivation of their antibiotic substrates by phosphorylation. From Klebsiella pneumoniae.
   5344..5367    -  rep_origin     CloDF13 ori (fragment): Plasmids containing the CloDF13 (CDF) origin of replication can be propagated in E. coli cells that contain additional plasmids with compatible origins.
   5368..5451    +  CDS            large T antigen (fragment): large T antigen from SV40 (simian virus 40)
   5474..5608    +  polyA_signal   SV40 poly(A) signal: SV40 polyadenylation signal
   5614..5632    -  promoter       T7 promoter: promoter for bacteriophage T7 RNA polymerase
   5670..5686    -  protein_bind   lac operator: The lac repressor binds to the lac operator to inhibit transcription in E. coli. This inhibition can be relieved by adding lactose or isopropyl-β-D-thiogalactopyranoside (IPTG). lac repressor encoded by lacI
   5694..5724    -  promoter       lac promoter: promoter for the E. coli lac operon
   5739..5760    -  protein_bind   CAP binding site: CAP binding activates transcription in the presence of cAMP. E. coli catabolite activator protein
   5773..5865    -  CDS            lacI (fragment): lac repressor; lacI; The lac repressor binds to the lac operator to inhibit transcription in E. coli. This inhibition can be relieved by adding lactose or isopropyl-β-D-thiogalactopyranoside (IPTG).
   6048..6636    -  rep_origin     ori: high-copy-number ColE1/pMB1/pBR322/pUC origin of replication
   6807..7667    -  CDS            AmpR: β-lactamase; bla; confers resistance to ampicillin, carbenicillin, and related antibiotics
   7668..7772    -  promoter       AmpR promoter: bla
   7799..8227    +  rep_origin     f1 ori (sequence partly withheld): f1 bacteriophage origin of replication; arrow indicates direction of (+) strand synthesis
   8258..8412    -  CDS            lacZα (fragment): LacZα fragment of β-galactosidase; lacZ fragment
>Addgene plasmid #131717 | p3xFLAG CMV14 / BRAF-D594A | addgene full sequence | sequence record 257753 | Addgene NGS Result
GACATTGATTATTGACTAGTTATTAATAGTAATCAATTACGGGGTCATTAGTTCATAGCCCATATATGGA
GTTCCGCGTTACATAACTTACGGTAAATGGCCCGCCTGGCTGACCGCCCAACGACCCCCGCCCATTGACG
TCAATAATGACGTATGTTCCCATAGTAACGCCAATAGGGACTTTCCATTGACGTCAATGGGTGGAGTATT
TACGGTAAACTGCCCACTTGGCAGTACATCAAGTGTATCATATGCCAAGTCCGCCCCCTATTGACGTCAA
TGACGGTAAATGGCCCGCCTGGCATTATGCCCAGTACATGACCTTACGGGACTTTCCTACTTGGCAGTAC
ATCTACGTATTAGTCATCGCTATTACCATGGTGATGCGGTTTTGGCAGTACACCAATGGGCGTGGATAGC
GGTTTGACTCACGGGGATTTCCAAGTCTCCACCCCATTGACGTCAATGGGAGTTTGTTTTGGCACCAAAA
TCAACGGGACTTTCCAAAATGTCGTAATAACCCCGCCCCGTTGACGCAAATGGGCGGTAGGCGTGTACGG
TGGGAGGTCTATATAAGCAGAGCTCGTTTAGTGAACCGTCAGAATTAAGCTTGCGGCCGCATGGCGGCGC
TGAGCGGTGGCGGTGGTGGCGGCGCGGAGCCGGGCCAGGCTCTGTTCAACGGGGACATGGAGCCCGAGGC
CGGCGCCGGCGCCGGCGCCGCGGCCTCTTCGGCTGCGGACCCTGCCATTCCGGAGGAGGTGTGGAATATC
AAACAAATGATTAAGTTGACACAGGAACATATAGAGGCCCTATTGGACAAATTTGGTGGGGAGCATAATC
CACCATCAATATATCTGGAGGCCTATGAAGAATACACCAGCAAGCTAGATGCACTCCAACAAAGAGAACA
ACAGTTATTGGAATCTCTGGGGAACGGAACTGATTTTTCTGTTTCTAGCTCTGCATCAATGGATACCGTT
ACATCTTCTTCCTCTTCTAGCCTTTCAGTGCTACCTTCATCTCTTTCAGTTTTTCAAAATCCCACAGATG
TGGCACGGAGCAACCCCAAGTCACCACAAAAACCTATCGTTAGAGTCTTCCTGCCCAACAAACAGAGGAC
AGTGGTACCTGCAAGGTGTGGAGTTACAGTCCGAGACAGTCTAAAGAAAGCACTGATGATGAGAGGTCTA
ATCCCAGAGTGCTGTGCTGTTTACAGAATTCAGGATGGAGAGAAGAAACCAATTGGTTGGGACACTGATA
TTTCCTGGCTTACTGGAGAAGAATTGCATGTGGAAGTGTTGGAGAATGTTCCACTTACAACACACAACTT
TGTACGAAAAACGTTTTTCACCTTAGCATTTTGTGACTTTTGTCGAAAGCTGCTTTTCCAGGGTTTCCGC
TGTCAAACATGTGGTTATAAATTTCACCAGCGTTGTAGTACAGAAGTTCCACTGATGTGTGTTAATTATG
ACCAACTTGATTTGCTGTTTGTCTCCAAGTTCTTTGAACACCACCCAATACCACAGGAAGAGGCGTCCTT
AGCAGAGACTGCCCTAACATCTGGATCATCCCCTTCCGCACCCGCCTCGGACTCTATTGGGCCCCAAATT
CTCACCAGTCCGTCTCCTTCAAAATCCATTCCAATTCCACAGCCCTTCCGACCAGCAGATGAAGATCATC
GAAATCAATTTGGGCAACGAGACCGATCCTCATCAGCTCCCAATGTGCATATAAACACAATAGAACCTGT
CAATATTGATGACTTGATTAGAGACCAAGGATTTCGTGGTGATGGAGGATCAACCACAGGTTTGTCTGCT
ACCCCCCCTGCCTCATTACCTGGCTCACTAACTAACGTGAAAGCCTTACAGAAATCTCCAGGACCTCAGC
GAGAAAGGAAGTCATCTTCATCCTCAGAAGACAGGAATCGAATGAAAACACTTGGTAGACGGGACTCGAG
TGATGATTGGGAGATTCCTGATGGGCAGATTACAGTGGGACAAAGAATTGGATCTGGATCATTTGGAACA
GTCTACAAGGGAAAGTGGCATGGTGATGTGGCAGTGAAAATGTTGAATGTGACAGCACCTACACCTCAGC
AGTTACAAGCCTTCAAAAATGAAGTAGGAGTACTCAGGAAAACACGACATGTGAATATCCTACTCTTCAT
GGGCTATTCCACAAAGCCACAACTGGCTATTGTTACCCAGTGGTGTGAGGGCTCCAGCTTGTATCACCAT
CTCCATATCATTGAGACCAAATTTGAGATGATCAAACTTATAGATATTGCACGACAGACTGCACAGGGCA
TGGATTACTTACACGCCAAGTCAATCATCCACAGAGACCTCAAGAGTAATAATATATTTCTTCATGAAGA
CCTCACAGTAAAAATAGGTGCTTTTGGTCTAGCTACAGTGAAATCTCGATGGAGTGGGTCCCATCAGTTT
GAACAGTTGTCTGGATCCATTTTGTGGATGGCACCAGAAGTCATCAGAATGCAAGATAAAAATCCATACA
GCTTTCAGTCAGATGTATATGCATTTGGAATTGTTCTGTATGAATTGATGACTGGACAGTTACCTTATTC
AAACATCAACAACAGGGACCAGATAATTTTTATGGTGGGACGAGGATACCTGTCTCCAGATCTCAGTAAG
GTACGGAGTAACTGTCCAAAAGCCATGAAGAGATTAATGGCAGAGTGCCTCAAAAAGAAAAGAGATGAGA
GACCACTCTTTCCCCAAATTCTCGCCTCTATTGAGCTGCTGGCCCGCTCATTGCCAAAAATTCACCGCAG
TGCATCAGAACCCTCCTTGAATCGGGCTGGTTTCCAAACAGAGGATTTTAGTCTATATGCTTGTGCTTCT
CCAAAAACACCCATCCAGGCAGGGGGATATGGTGCGTTTCCTGTCCACTCTAGAGGATCCCGGGCTGACT
ACAAAGACCATGACGGTGATTATAAAGATCATGACATCGACTACAAGGATGACGATGACAAGTAGTGATC
CCGGGTGGCATCCCTGTGACCCCTCCCCAGTGCCTCTCCTGGCCCTGGAAGTTGCCACTCCAGTGCCCAC
CAGCCTTGTCCTAATAAAATTAAGTTGCATCATTTTGTCTGACTAGGTGTCCTTCTATAATATTATGGGG
TGGAGGGGGGTGGTATGGAGCAAGGGGCAAGTTGGGAAGACAACCTGTAGGGCCTGCGGGGTCTATTGGG
AACCAAGCTGGAGTGCAGTGGCACAATCTTGGCTCACTGCAATCTCCGCCTCCTGGGTTCAAGCGATTCT
CCTGCCTCAGCCTCCCGAGTTGTTGGGATTCCAGGCATGCATGACCAGGCTCAGCTAATTTTTGTTTTTT
TGGTAGAGACGGGGTTTCACCATATTGGCCAGGCTGGTCTCCAACTCCTAATCTCAGGTGATCTACCCAC
CTTGGCCTCCCAAATTGCTGGGATTACAGGCGTGAACCACTGCTCCCTTCCCTGTCCTTCTGATTTTAAA
ATAACTATACCAGCAGGAGGACGTCCAGACACAGCATAGGCTACCTGGCCATGCCCAACCGGTGGGACAT
TTGAGTTGCTTGCTTGGCACTGTCCTCTCATGCGTTGGGTCCACTCAGTAGATGCCTGTTGAATTGGGTA
CGCGGCCAGCTTGGCTGTGGAATGTGTGTCAGTTAGGGTGTGGAAAGTCCCCAGGCTCCCCAGCAGGCAG
AAGTATGCAAAGCATGCATCTCAATTAGTCAGCAACCAGGTGTGGAAAGTCCCCAGGCTCCCCAGCAGGC
AGAAGTATGCAAAGCATGCATCTCAATTAGTCAGCAACCATAGTCCCGCCCCTAACTCCGCCCATCCCGC
CCCTAACTCCGCCTAGTTCCGCCCATTCTCCGCCCCATGGCTGACTAATTTTTTTTATTTATGCAGAGGC
CGAGGCCGCCTCGGCCTCTGAGCTATTCCAGAAGTAGTGAGGAGGCTTTTTTGGAGGAATTGATCAGCTT
GGGATCTGATCAAGAGACAGGATGAGGATCGTTTCGCATGATTGAACAAGATGGATTGCACGCAGGTTCT
CCGGCCGCTTGGGTGGAGAGGCTATTCGGCTATGACTGGGCACAACAGACAATCGGCTGCTCTGATGCCG
CCGTGTTCCGGCTGTCAGCGCAGGGGCGCCCGGTTCTTTTTGTCAAGACCGACCTGTCCGGTGCCCTGAA
TGAACTGCAGGACGAGGCAGCGCGGCTATCGTGGCTGGCCACGACGGGCGTTCCTTGCGCAGCTGTGCTC
GACGTTGTCACTGAAGCGGGAAGGGACTGGCTGCTATTGGGCGAAGTGCCGGGGCAGGATCTCCTGTCAT
CTCACCTTGCTCCTGCCGAGAAAGTATCCATCATGGCTGATGCAATGCGGCGGCTGCATACGCTTGATCC
GGCTACCTGCCCATTCGACCACCAAGCGAAACATCGCATCGAGCGAGCACGTACTCGGATGGAAGCCGGT
CTTGTCGATCAGGATGATCTGGACGAAGAGCATCAGGGGCTCGCGCCAGCCGAACTGTTCGCCAGGCTCA
AGGCGCGCATGCCCGACGGCGAGGATCTCGTCGTGACCCATGGCGATGCCTGCTTGCCGAATATCATGGT
GGAAAATGGCCGCTTTTCTGGATTCATCGACTGTGGCCGGCTGGGTGTGGCGGACCGCTATCAGGACATA
GCGTTGGCTACCCGTGATATTGCTGAAGAGCTTGGCGGCGAATGGGCTGACCGCTTCCTCGTGCTTTACG
GTATCGCCGCTCCCGATTCGCAGCGCATCGCCTTCTATCGCCTTCTTGACGAGTTCTTCTGAGCGGGACT
CTGGGGTTCGAAATGACCGACCAAGCGACGCCCAACCTGCCATCACGAGATTTCGATTCCACCGCCGCCT
TCTATGAAAGGTTGGGCTTCGGAATCGTTTTCCGGGACGCCGGCTGGATGATCCTCCAGCGCGGGGATCT
CATGCTGGAGTTCTTCGCCCACCCCGGGCTCGATCCCCTCGCGAGTTGGTTCAGCTGCTGCCTGAGGCTG
GACGACCTCGCGGAGTTCTACCGGCAGTGCAAATCCGTCGGCATCCAGGAAACCAGCAGCGGCTATCCGC
GCATCCATGCCCCCGAACTGCAGGAGTGGGGAGGCACGATGGCCGCTTTGGTCGACCCGGACGGGACGCT
CCTGCGCCTGATACAGAACGAATTGCTTGCAGGCATCTCATGAGTGTGTCTTCCCGTTTTCCGCCTGAGG
TCACTGCGTGGATGGAGCGCTGGCGCCTGCTGCGCGACGGCGAGCTGCTCACCACCCACTCGCCAAGCTG
GAACCGTAAAAAGGCCGCGTTGCTGGCGTTTTTCCATAGGCTCCGCCGATCATAATCAGCCATACCACAT
TTGTAGAGGTTTTACTTGCTTTAAAAAACCTCCCACACCTCCCCCTGAACCTGAAACATAAAATGAATGC
AATTGTTGTTGTTAACTTGTTTATTGCAGCTTATAATGGTTACAAATAAAGCAATAGCATCACAAATTTC
ACAAATAAAGCATTTTTTTCACTGCATTCTAGTTGTGGTTTGTCCAAACTCATCAATGTATCTTATCATG
TCTGGATCAATTCCCTATAGTGAGTCGTATTAAATTCGTAATCATGTCATAGCTGTTTCCTGTGTGAAAT
TGTTATCCGCTCACAATTCCACACAACATACGAGCCGGAAGCATAAAGTGTAAAGCCTGGGGTGCCTAAT
GAGTGAGCTAACTCACATTAATTGCGTTGCGCTCACTGCCCGCTTTCCAGTCGGGAAACCTGTCGTGCCA
GCTGCATTAATGAATCGGCCAACGCGCGGGGAGAGGCGGTTTGCGTATTGGGCGCTCTTCCGCTTCCTCG
CTCACTGACTCGCTGCGCTCGGTCGTTCGGCTGCGGCGAGCGGTATCAGCTCACTCAAAGGCGGTAATAC
GGTTATCCACAGAATCAGGGGATAACGCAGGAAAGAACATGTGAGCAAAAGGCCAGCAAAAGGCCAGGAA
CCGTAAAAAGGCCGCGTTGCTGGCGTTTTTCCATAGGCTCCGCCCCCCTGACGAGCATCACAAAAATCGA
CGCTCAAGTCAGAGGTGGCGAAACCCGACAGGACTATAAAGATACCAGGCGTTTCCCCCTGGAAGCTCCC
TCGTGCGCTCTCCTGTTCCGACCCTGCCGCTTACCGGATACCTGTCCGCCTTTCTCCCTTCGGGAAGCGT
GGCGCTTTCTCATAGCTCACGCTGTAGGTATCTCAGTTCGGTGTAGGTCGTTCGCTCCAAGCTGGGCTGT
GTGCACGAACCCCCCGTTCAGCCCGACCGCTGCGCCTTATCCGGTAACTATCGTCTTGAGTCCAACCCGG
TAAGACACGACTTATCGCCACTGGCAGCAGCCACTGGTAACAGGATTAGCAGAGCGAGGTATGTAGGCGG
TGCTACAGAGTTCTTGAAGTGGTGGCCTAACTACGGCTACACTAGAAGAACAGTATTTGGTATCTGCGCT
CTGCTGAAGCCAGTTACCTTCGGAAAAAGAGTTGGTAGCTCTTGATCCGGCAAACAAACCACCGCTGGTA
GCGGTGGTTTTTTTGTTTGCAAGCAGCAGATTACGCGCAGAAAAAAAGGATCTCAAGAAGATCCTTTGAT
CTTTTCTACGGGGTCTGACGCTCAGTGGAACGAAAACTCACGTTAAGGGATTTTGGTCATGAGATTATCA
AAAAGGATCTTCACCTAGATCCTTTTAAATTAAAAATGAAGTTTTAAATCAATCTAAAGTATATATGAGT
AAACTTGGTCTGACAGTTACCAATGCTTAATCAGTGAGGCACCTATCTCAGCGATCTGTCTATTTCGTTC
ATCCATAGTTGCCTGACTCCCCGTCGTGTAGATAACTACGATACGGGAGGGCTTACCATCTGGCCCCAGT
GCTGCAATGATACCGCGAGACCCACGCTCACCGGCTCCAGATTTATCAGCAATAAACCAGCCAGCCGGAA
GGGCCGAGCGCAGAAGTGGTCCTGCAACTTTATCCGCCTCCATCCAGTCTATTAATTGTTGCCGGGAAGC
TAGAGTAAGTAGTTCGCCAGTTAATAGTTTGCGCAACGTTGTTGCCATTGCTACAGGCATCGTGGTGTCA
CGCTCGTCGTTTGGTATGGCTTCATTCAGCTCCGGTTCCCAACGATCAAGGCGAGTTACATGATCCCCCA
TGTTGTGCAAAAAAGCGGTTAGCTCCTTCGGTCCTCCGATCGTTGTCAGAAGTAAGTTGGCCGCAGTGTT
ATCACTCATGGTTATGGCAGCACTGCATAATTCTCTTACTGTCATGCCATCCGTAAGATGCTTTTCTGTG
ACTGGTGAGTACTCAACCAAGTCATTCTGAGAATAGTGTATGCGGCGACCGAGTTGCTCTTGCCCGGCGT
CAATACGGGATAATACCGCGCCACATAGCAGAACTTTAAAAGTGCTCATCATTGGAAAACGTTCTTCGGG
GCGAAAACTCTCAAGGATCTTACCGCTGTTGAGATCCAGTTCGATGTAACCCACTCGTGCACCCAACTGA
TCTTCAGCATCTTTTACTTTCACCAGCGTTTCTGGGTGAGCAAAAACAGGAAGGCAAAATGCCGCAAAAA
AGGGAATAAGGGCGACACGGAAATGTTGAATACTCATACTCTTCCTTTTTCAATATTATTGAAGCATTTA
TCAGGGTTATTGTCTCATGAGCGGATACATATTTGAATGTATTTAGAAAAATAAACAAATAGGGGTTCCG
CGCACATTTCCCCGAAAAGTGCCACCTG
[124 nt withheld, positions 7799-7922]
C
[91 nt withheld, positions 7924-8014]
A
[49 nt withheld, positions 8016-8064]
CCTTTGACGTTGGAGTCCACGTTCTTT
[37 nt withheld, positions 8092-8128]
ACCCTATCTCGGTCTATTCTTTTGATTTATAAGGGATTTTGCCGATTTCGGCCTATTGGTTAAAAAATGA
GCTGATTTAACAAAAATTTAACGCGAATTTTAACAAAATATTAACGCTTACAATTTCCATTCGCCATTCA
GGCTGCGCAACTGTTGGGAAGGGCGATCGGTGCGGGCCTCTTCGCTATTACGCCAGCTGGCGAAAGGGGG
ATGTGCTGCAAGGCGATTAAGTTGGGTAACGCCAGGGTTTTCCCAGTCACGACGTTGTAAAACGACGGCC
AGTGCCAAGCTGATCTATACATTGAATCAATATTGGCAATTAGCCATATTAGTCATTGGTTATATAGCAT
AAATCAATATTGGCTATTGGCCATTGCATACGTTGTATCTATATCATAATATGTACATTTATATTGGCTC
ATGTCCAATATGACCGCCATGTT
